Addgene plasmid #169952: pcDNA3.1 LIC 6A CARD8-FLAG L368G
Purpose: Mammalian expression of CARD8-FLAG with a site III mutation (L368G)
Depositing lab: Hao Wu. Depositing organization: Boston Children's Hospital. Publication: Dipeptidyl peptidase 9 sets a threshold for CARD8 inflammasome formation by sequestering its active C-terminal fragment. Sharif H, Hollingsworth LR, Griswold AR, Hsiao JC, Wang Q, Bachovchin DA, Wu H. Immunity. 2021 Jul 13;54(7):1392-1404.e10. doi: 10.1016/j.immuni.2021.04.024. Epub 2021 May 20. PubMed 34019797.
Backbone
  Vector backbone: pcDNA3.1 LIC 6A
  Vector type: Mammalian Expression
Growth in bacteria
  Bacterial resistance: Ampicillin, 100 μg/mL
  Growth temperature: 37°C
  Growth strain: DH5alpha
  Copy number: High Copy
Gene/Insert
  Gene/Insert name: CARD8
  Species: H. sapiens (human)
  Mutation: L368G
  Entrez Gene: CARD8 (a.k.a. CARDINAL, DACAR, DAKAR, NDPP, NDPP1, TUCAN)
  Promoter: CMV
  Tag / fusion protein: FLAG (C terminal on insert)
  Cloning method: Ligation Independent Cloning
  Sequencing primers: 5′ CMV F; 3′ BGHR
Terms and licenses: Academic/Nonprofit Terms; Industry Terms: Not Available to Industry
How to cite: pcDNA3.1 LIC 6A CARD8-FLAG L368G was a gift from Hao Wu (Addgene plasmid # 169952 ; http://n2t.net/addgene:169952 ; RRID:Addgene_169952)
