[The description below was written by a language model from this plasmid's Addgene catalogue record and pLannotate feature annotations shown in this document.]
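Description:
pcDNA3.1 LIC 6A CARD8-FLAG L368G is a mammalian expression plasmid of about 7.1 kb, built on a pcDNA3.1 backbone adapted for ligation-independent cloning. It is maintained in E. coli at high copy through a ColE1/pUC-type origin and selected with ampicillin via the β-lactamase gene. The backbone also carries an f1 origin for single-stranded DNA production. A neomycin phosphotransferase cassette, driven by the SV40 early promoter and closed by the SV40 polyadenylation signal, would allow G418 selection of stably transfected mammalian cells.

The payload is human CARD8, an inflammasome-forming sensor protein, carrying the point substitution L368G and a C-terminal FLAG epitope for detection or immunoprecipitation. The FLAG tag is recorded in the catalogue but is not separately annotated in the feature table. Transcription is driven by the CMV immediate-early enhancer and promoter and terminated by the bovine growth hormone polyadenylation signal. T7 and SP6 phage promoters flank the insert, as is usual for this backbone. The automated annotation also reports short matches downstream of the coding sequence and elsewhere, including an attB2-like site, a truncated HIV-1 LTR fragment, and ble and lacI fragments. These appear to be partial or vestigial matches rather than functional elements.

The record describes L368G as a "site III" mutation. The associated study concerns how dipeptidyl peptidase 9 restrains CARD8 inflammasome formation by sequestering its active C-terminal fragment. This suggests the construct serves as an interface mutant for comparison with wild-type CARD8 in transfected cells, although the record does not state what site III is or what effect the mutation has.
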