Features (pLannotate 1.2.2; 22 found; start..end, strand, type, name):
      1..380     +  enhancer       CMV enhancer: human cytomegalovirus immediate early enhancer
    381..584     +  promoter       CMV promoter: human cytomegalovirus (CMV) immediate early promoter
    580..613     +  LTR            5' LTR (truncated) (fragment): truncated 5' long terminal repeat (LTR) from HIV-1
    629..647     +  promoter       T7 promoter: promoter for bacteriophage T7 RNA polymerase
    698..2308    +  CDS            CARD8: CARD8_HUMAN - Also known as DACAR From Homo sapiens (Human).
   2310..2334    -  protein_bind   attB2: mutant version of attB; recombination site for the Gateway® BP reaction BP Clonase™
   2406..2424    -  promoter       SP6 promoter: promoter for bacteriophage SP6 RNA polymerase
   2450..2674    +  polyA_signal   bGH poly(A) signal: bovine growth hormone polyadenylation signal
   2678..2699    +  promoter       SV40 promoter (fragment): SV40 enhancer and early promoter
   2720..3148    +  rep_origin     f1 ori (sequence partly withheld): f1 bacteriophage origin of replication; arrow indicates direction of (+) strand synthesis
   3162..3491    +  promoter       SV40 promoter: SV40 enhancer and early promoter
   3558..4349    +  CDS            neo: KKA2_KLEPN - Also known as kan, nptII. Experimental evidence at protein level: Swiss-Prot protein existence level 1. Resistance to kanamycin, neomycin, paromomycin, ribostamycin, butirosin and gentamicin B. From Klebsiella pneumoniae.
   4373..4531    +  CDS            ble (fragment): BLE_KLEPN - Experimental evidence at protein level: Swiss-Prot protein existence level 1. Binding protein with a strong affinity to the bleomycin family of antibiotics. Binds to CL990; an antimitotic-antibiotic compound. From Klebsiella pneumoniae.
   4526..4647    +  polyA_signal   SV40 poly(A) signal: SV40 polyadenylation signal
   4720..4736    -  protein_bind   lac operator: The lac repressor binds to the lac operator to inhibit transcription in E. coli. This inhibition can be relieved by adding lactose or isopropyl-β-D-thiogalactopyranoside (IPTG). lac repressor encoded by lacI
   4744..4774    -  promoter       lac promoter: promoter for the E. coli lac operon
   4789..4810    -  protein_bind   CAP binding site: CAP binding activates transcription in the presence of cAMP. E. coli catabolite activator protein
   4823..4915    -  CDS            lacI (fragment): lac repressor; lacI; The lac repressor binds to the lac operator to inhibit transcription in E. coli. This inhibition can be relieved by adding lactose or isopropyl-β-D-thiogalactopyranoside (IPTG).
   5098..5686    -  rep_origin     ori: high-copy-number ColE1/pMB1/pBR322/pUC origin of replication
   5857..6717    -  CDS            AmpR: β-lactamase; bla; confers resistance to ampicillin, carbenicillin, and related antibiotics
   6718..6822    -  promoter       AmpR promoter: bla
   6881..6933    -  misc_feature   bom (fragment): basis of mobility region from pBR322
>Addgene plasmid #169952 | pcDNA3.1 LIC 6A CARD8-FLAG L368G | addgene full sequence | sequence record 332583 | Addgene NGS Result
GACATTGATTATTGACTAGTTATTAATAGTAATCAATTACGGGGTCATTAGTTCATAGCCCATATATGGA
GTTCCGCGTTACATAACTTACGGTAAATGGCCCGCCTGGCTGACCGCCCAACGACCCCCGCCCATTGACG
TCAATAATGACGTATGTTCCCATAGTAACGCCAATAGGGACTTTCCATTGACGTCAATGGGTGGAGTATT
TACGGTAAACTGCCCACTTGGCAGTACATCAAGTGTATCATATGCCAAGTACGCCCCCTATTGACGTCAA
TGACGGTAAATGGCCCGCCTGGCATTATGCCCAGTACATGACCTTATGGGACTTTCCTACTTGGCAGTAC
ATCTACGTATTAGTCATCGCTATTACCATGGTGATGCGGTTTTGGCAGTACATCAATGGGCGTGGATAGC
GGTTTGACTCACGGGGATTTCCAAGTCTCCACCCCATTGACGTCAATGGGAGTTTGTTTTGGCACCAAAA
TCAACGGGACTTTCCAAAATGTCGTAACAACTCCGCCCCATTGACGCAAATGGGCGGTAGGCGTGTACGG
TGGGAGGTCTATATAAGCAGAGCTCTCTGGCTAACTAGAGAACCCACTGCTTACTGGCTTATCGAAATTA
ATACGACTCACTATAGGGAGACCCAAGCTTGGTACCGAGCTCGGATCCCTACTTCCAATCCAATGCAATG
GAAAAAAAGGAGTGTCCAGAAAAGAGTAGCAGCAGTGAGGAAGAGCTGCCGAGACGGGACAGTGGATCCA
GTAGGAACATAGATGCATCCAAACTCATTAGACTACAAGGATCACGGAAACTGTTGGTTGACAATAGCAT
ACGGGAACTGCAATACACAAAAACTGGAATTTTTTTTCAGGCTGAGGCCTGTGTGACAAATGATACGGTA
TACAGGGAGCTACCCTGTGTTTCTGAGACCCTTTGTGACATCTCACATTTTTTCCAAGAAGATGATGAGA
CAGAGGCAGAGCCATTATTGTTCCGTGCTGTTCCTGAGTGTCAACTATCTGGGGGGGACATTCCCAGTGT
ATCAGAAGAGCAGGAATCTTCAGAGGGACAAGATTCAGGAGACATTTGCTCAGAAGAGAATCAAATAGTT
TCCTCTTATGCTTCTAAAGTCTGTTTTGAGATCGAAGAAGATTATAAAAATCGTCAGTTTCTGGGGCCTG
AAGGAAATGTGGATGTTGAGTTGATTGATAAGAGCACAAACAGATACAGCGTTTGGTTCCCCACTGCTGG
CTGGTATCTGTGGTCAGCCACAGGCCTCGGCTTCCTGGTAAGGGATGAGGTCACAGTGACGATTGCGTTT
GGTTCCTGGAGTCAGCACCTGGCCCTGGACCTGCAGCACCATGAACAGTGGCTGGTGGGCGGCCCCTTGT
TTGATGTCACTGCAGAGCCAGAGGAGGCTGTCGCCGAAATCCACCTCCCCCACTTCATCTCCCTCCAAGC
AGGTGAGGTGGACGTCTCCTGGTTTCTCGTTGCCCATTTTAAGAATGAAGGGATGGTCCTGGAGCATCCA
GCCCGGGTGGAGCCTTTCTATGCTGTCCTGGAAAGCCCCAGCTTCTCTCTGATGGGCATCCTGCTGCGGA
TCGCCAGTGGGACTCGCCTCTCCATCCCCATCACTTCCAACACATTGATCTATTATCACCCCCACCCCGA
AGATATTAAGTTCCACTTGTACCTTGTCCCCAGCGACGCCTTGCTAACAAAGGCGATAGATGATGAGGAA
GATCGCTTCCATGGTGTGCGCCTGCAGACTTCGCCCCCAATGGAACCCGGGAACTTTGGTTCCAGTTATA
TTGTGTCTAATTCTGCTAACCTGAAAGTAATGCCCAAGGAGTTGAAATTGTCCTACAGGAGCCCTGGAGA
AATTCAGCACTTCTCAAAATTCTATGCTGGGCAGATGAAGGAACCCATTCAACTTGAGATTACTGAAAAA
AGACATGGGACTTTGGTGTGGGATACTGAGGTGAAGCCAGTGGATCTCCAGCTTGTAGCTGCATCAGCCC
CTCCTCCTTTCTCAGGTGCAGCCTTTGTGAAGGAGAACCACCGGCAACTCCAAGCCAGGATGGGGGACCT
GAAAGGGGTGCTCGATGATCTCCAAGACAATGAGGTTCTTACTGAGAATGAGAAGGAGCTGGTGGAGCAG
GAAAAGACACGGCAGAGCAAGAATGAGGCCTTGCTGAGCATGGTGGAGAAGAAAGGGGACCTGGCCCTGG
ACGTGCTCTTCAGAAGCATTAGTGAAAGGGACCCTTACCTCGTGTCCTATCTTAGACAGCAGAATTTGGA
CCCAGCTTTCTTGTACAAAGTGGTTGATATCGACTACAAGGACGATGACGACAAGTAGTAATAACATTGG
AAGTGGATAATCTAGAGGGCCCTATTCTATAGTGTCACCTAAATGCTAGAGCTCGCTGATCAGCCTCGAC
TGTGCCTTCTAGTTGCCAGCCATCTGTTGTTTGCCCCTCCCCCGTGCCTTCCTTGACCCTGGAAGGTGCC
ACTCCCACTGTCCTTTCCTAATAAAATGAGGAAATTGCATCGCATTGTCTGAGTAGGTGTCATTCTATTC
TGGGGGGTGGGGTGGGGCAGGACAGCAAGGGGGAGGATTGGGAAGACAATAGCAGGCATGCTGGGGATGC
GGTGGGCTCTATGGCTTCTGAGGCGGAAAGAACCAGCTGGGGCTCTAGGGGGTATCCCC
[124 nt withheld, positions 2720-2843]
C
[91 nt withheld, positions 2845-2935]
A
[49 nt withheld, positions 2937-2985]
CCTTTGACGTTGGAGTCCACGTTCTTT
[37 nt withheld, positions 3013-3049]
ACCCTATCTCGGTCTATTCTTTTGATTTATAAGGGATTTTGCCGATTTCGGCCTATTGGTTAAAAAATGA
GCTGATTTAACAAAAATTTAACGCGAATTAATTCTGTGGAATGTGTGTCAGTTAGGGTGTGGAAAGTCCC
CAGGCTCCCCAGCAGGCAGAAGTATGCAAAGCATGCATCTCAATTAGTCAGCAACCAGGTGTGGAAAGTC
CCCAGGCTCCCCAGCAGGCAGAAGTATGCAAAGCATGCATCTCAATTAGTCAGCAACCATAGTCCCGCCC
CTAACTCCGCCCATCCCGCCCCTAACTCCGCCCAGTTCCGCCCATTCTCCGCCCCATGGCTGACTAATTT
TTTTTATTTATGCAGAGGCCGAGGCCGCCTCTGCCTCTGAGCTATTCCAGAAGTAGTGAGGAGGCTTTTT
TGGAGGCCTAGGCTTTTGCAAAAAGCTCCCGGGAGCTTGTATATCCATTTTCGGATCTGATCAAGAGACA
GGATGAGGATCGTTTCGCATGATTGAACAAGATGGATTGCACGCAGGTTCTCCGGCCGCTTGGGTGGAGA
GGCTATTCGGCTATGACTGGGCACAACAGACAATCGGCTGCTCTGATGCCGCCGTGTTCCGGCTGTCAGC
GCAGGGGCGCCCGGTTCTTTTTGTCAAGACCGACCTGTCCGGTGCCCTGAATGAACTGCAGGACGAGGCA
GCGCGGCTATCGTGGCTGGCCACGACGGGCGTTCCTTGCGCAGCTGTGCTCGACGTTGTCACTGAAGCGG
GAAGGGACTGGCTGCTATTGGGCGAAGTGCCGGGGCAGGATCTCCTGTCATCTCACCTTGCTCCTGCCGA
GAAAGTATCCATCATGGCTGATGCAATGCGGCGGCTGCATACGCTTGATCCGGCTACCTGCCCATTCGAC
CACCAAGCGAAACATCGCATCGAGCGAGCACGTACTCGGATGGAAGCCGGTCTTGTCGATCAGGATGATC
TGGACGAAGAGCATCAGGGGCTCGCGCCAGCCGAACTGTTCGCCAGGCTCAAGGCGCGCATGCCCGACGG
CGAGGATCTCGTCGTGACCCATGGCGATGCCTGCTTGCCGAATATCATGGTGGAAAATGGCCGCTTTTCT
GGATTCATCGACTGTGGCCGGCTGGGTGTGGCGGACCGCTATCAGGACATAGCGTTGGCTACCCGTGATA
TTGCTGAAGAGCTTGGCGGCGAATGGGCTGACCGCTTCCTCGTGCTTTACGGTATCGCCGCTCCCGATTC
GCAGCGCATCGCCTTCTATCGCCTTCTTGACGAGTTCTTCTGAGCGGGACTCTGGGGTTCGAAATGACCG
ACCAAGCGACGCCCAACCTGCCATCACGAGATTTCGATTCCACCGCCGCCTTCTATGAAAGGTTGGGCTT
CGGAATCGTTTTCCGGGACGCCGGCTGGATGATCCTCCAGCGCGGGGATCTCATGCTGGAGTTCTTCGCC
CACCCCAACTTGTTTATTGCAGCTTATAATGGTTACAAATAAAGCAATAGCATCACAAATTTCACAAATA
AAGCATTTTTTTCACTGCATTCTAGTTGTGGTTTGTCCAAACTCATCAATGTATCTTATCATGTCTGTAT
ACCGTCGACCTCTAGCTAGAGCTTGGCGTAATCATGGTCATAGCTGTTTCCTGTGTGAAATTGTTATCCG
CTCACAATTCCACACAACATACGAGCCGGAAGCATAAAGTGTAAAGCCTGGGGTGCCTAATGAGTGAGCT
AACTCACATTAATTGCGTTGCGCTCACTGCCCGCTTTCCAGTCGGGAAACCTGTCGTGCCAGCTGCATTA
ATGAATCGGCCAACGCGCGGGGAGAGGCGGTTTGCGTATTGGGCGCTCTTCCGCTTCCTCGCTCACTGAC
TCGCTGCGCTCGGTCGTTCGGCTGCGGCGAGCGGTATCAGCTCACTCAAAGGCGGTAATACGGTTATCCA
CAGAATCAGGGGATAACGCAGGAAAGAACATGTGAGCAAAAGGCCAGCAAAAGGCCAGGAACCGTAAAAA
GGCCGCGTTGCTGGCGTTTTTCCATAGGCTCCGCCCCCCTGACGAGCATCACAAAAATCGACGCTCAAGT
CAGAGGTGGCGAAACCCGACAGGACTATAAAGATACCAGGCGTTTCCCCCTGGAAGCTCCCTCGTGCGCT
CTCCTGTTCCGACCCTGCCGCTTACCGGATACCTGTCCGCCTTTCTCCCTTCGGGAAGCGTGGCGCTTTC
TCATAGCTCACGCTGTAGGTATCTCAGTTCGGTGTAGGTCGTTCGCTCCAAGCTGGGCTGTGTGCACGAA
CCCCCCGTTCAGCCCGACCGCTGCGCCTTATCCGGTAACTATCGTCTTGAGTCCAACCCGGTAAGACACG
ACTTATCGCCACTGGCAGCAGCCACTGGTAACAGGATTAGCAGAGCGAGGTATGTAGGCGGTGCTACAGA
GTTCTTGAAGTGGTGGCCTAACTACGGCTACACTAGAAGAACAGTATTTGGTATCTGCGCTCTGCTGAAG
CCAGTTACCTTCGGAAAAAGAGTTGGTAGCTCTTGATCCGGCAAACAAACCACCGCTGGTAGCGGTGGTT
TTTTTGTTTGCAAGCAGCAGATTACGCGCAGAAAAAAAGGATCTCAAGAAGATCCTTTGATCTTTTCTAC
GGGGTCTGACGCTCAGTGGAACGAAAACTCACGTTAAGGGATTTTGGTCATGAGATTATCAAAAAGGATC
TTCACCTAGATCCTTTTAAATTAAAAATGAAGTTTTAAATCAATCTAAAGTATATATGAGTAAACTTGGT
CTGACAGTTACCAATGCTTAATCAGTGAGGCACCTATCTCAGCGATCTGTCTATTTCGTTCATCCATAGT
TGCCTGACTCCCCGTCGTGTAGATAACTACGATACGGGAGGGCTTACCATCTGGCCCCAGTGCTGCAATG
ATACCGCGAGACCCACGCTCACCGGCTCCAGATTTATCAGCAATAAACCAGCCAGCCGGAAGGGCCGAGC
GCAGAAGTGGTCCTGCAACTTTATCCGCCTCCATCCAGTCTATTAATTGTTGCCGGGAAGCTAGAGTAAG
TAGTTCGCCAGTTAATAGTTTGCGCAACGTTGTTGCCATTGCTACAGGCATCGTGGTGTCACGCTCGTCG
TTTGGTATGGCTTCATTCAGCTCCGGTTCCCAACGATCAAGGCGAGTTACATGATCCCCCATGTTGTGCA
AAAAAGCGGTTAGCTCCTTCGGTCCTCCGATCGTTGTCAGAAGTAAGTTGGCCGCAGTGTTATCACTCAT
GGTTATGGCAGCACTGCATAATTCTCTTACTGTCATGCCATCCGTAAGATGCTTTTCTGTGACTGGTGAG
TACTCAACCAAGTCATTCTGAGAATAGTGTATGCGGCGACCGAGTTGCTCTTGCCCGGCGTCAATACGGG
ATAATACCGCGCCACATAGCAGAACTTTAAAAGTGCTCATCATTGGAAAACGTTCTTCGGGGCGAAAACT
CTCAAGGATCTTACCGCTGTTGAGATCCAGTTCGATGTAACCCACTCGTGCACCCAACTGATCTTCAGCA
TCTTTTACTTTCACCAGCGTTTCTGGGTGAGCAAAAACAGGAAGGCAAAATGCCGCAAAAAAGGGAATAA
GGGCGACACGGAAATGTTGAATACTCATACTCTTCCTTTTTCATTATTATTGAAGCATTTATCAGGGTTA
TTGTCTCATGAGCGGATACATATTTGAATGTATTTAGAAAAATAAACAAATAGGGGTTCCGCGCACATTT
CCCCGAAAAGTGCCACCTGACGTCGACGGATCGGGAGATCTCCCGATCCCCTATGGTGCACTCTCAGTAC
AATCTGCTCTGATGCCGCATAGTTAAGCCAGTATCTGCTCCCTGCTTGTGTGTTGGAGGTCGCTGAGTAG
TGCGCGAGCAAAATTTAAGCTACAACAAGGCAAGGCTTGACCGACAATTGCATGAAGAATCTGCTTAGGG
TTAGGCGTTTTGCGCTGCTTCGCGATGTACGGGCCAGATATACGCGTT
