>Addgene plasmid #169952 | pcDNA3.1 LIC 6A CARD8-FLAG L368G | depositor partial sequence | sequence record 329277 | Insert sequence
ATGGAAAAAAAGGAGTGTCCAGAAAAGAGTAGCAGCAGTGAGGAAGAGCTGCCGAGACGGGACAGTGGAT
CCAGTAGGAACATAGATGCATCCAAACTCATTAGACTACAAGGATCACGGAAACTGTTGGTTGACAATAG
CATACGGGAACTGCAATACACAAAAACTGGAATTTTTTTTCAGGCTGAGGCCTGTGTGACAAATGATACG
GTATACAGGGAGCTACCCTGTGTTTCTGAGACCCTTTGTGACATCTCACATTTTTTCCAAGAAGATGATG
AGACAGAGGCAGAGCCATTATTGTTCCGTGCTGTTCCTGAGTGTCAACTATCTGGGGGGGACATTCCCAG
TGTATCAGAAGAGCAGGAATCTTCAGAGGGACAAGATTCAGGAGACATTTGCTCAGAAGAGAATCAAATA
GTTTCCTCTTATGCTTCTAAAGTCTGTTTTGAGATCGAAGAAGATTATAAAAATCGTCAGTTTCTGGGGC
CTGAAGGAAATGTGGATGTTGAGTTGATTGATAAGAGCACAAACAGATACAGCGTTTGGTTCCCCACTGC
TGGCTGGTATCTGTGGTCAGCCACAGGCCTCGGCTTCCTGGTAAGGGATGAGGTCACAGTGACGATTGCG
TTTGGTTCCTGGAGTCAGCACCTGGCCCTGGACCTGCAGCACCATGAACAGTGGCTGGTGGGCGGCCCCT
TGTTTGATGTCACTGCAGAGCCAGAGGAGGCTGTCGCCGAAATCCACCTCCCCCACTTCATCTCCCTCCA
AGCAGGTGAGGTGGACGTCTCCTGGTTTCTCGTTGCCCATTTTAAGAATGAAGGGATGGTCCTGGAGCAT
CCAGCCCGGGTGGAGCCTTTCTATGCTGTCCTGGAAAGCCCCAGCTTCTCTCTGATGGGCATCCTGCTGC
GGATCGCCAGTGGGACTCGCCTCTCCATCCCCATCACTTCCAACACATTGATCTATTATCACCCCCACCC
CGAAGATATTAAGTTCCACTTGTACCTTGTCCCCAGCGACGCCTTGCTAACAAAGGCGATAGATGATGAG
GAAGATCGCTTCCATGGTGTGCGCCTGCAGACTTCGCCCCCAATGGAACCCGGGAACTTTGGTTCCAGTT
ATATTGTGTCTAATTCTGCTAACCTGAAAGTAATGCCCAAGGAGTTGAAATTGTCCTACAGGAGCCCTGG
AGAAATTCAGCACTTCTCAAAATTCTATGCTGGGCAGATGAAGGAACCCATTCAACTTGAGATTACTGAA
AAAAGACATGGGACTTTGGTGTGGGATACTGAGGTGAAGCCAGTGGATCTCCAGCTTGTAGCTGCATCAG
CCCCTCCTCCTTTCTCAGGTGCAGCCTTTGTGAAGGAGAACCACCGGCAACTCCAAGCCAGGATGGGGGA
CCTGAAAGGGGTGCTCGATGATCTCCAAGACAATGAGGTTCTTACTGAGAATGAGAAGGAGCTGGTGGAG
CAGGAAAAGACACGGCAGAGCAAGAATGAGGCCTTGCTGAGCATGGTGGAGAAGAAAGGGGACCTGGCCC
TGGACGTGCTCTTCAGAAGCATTAGTGAAAGGGACCCTTACCTCGTGTCCTATCTTAGACAGCAGAATTT
GGACCCAGCTTTCTTGTACAAAGTGGTTGATATCGACTACAAGGACGATGACGACAAGTAG
